Addgene plasmid #34428: KHBD00302
Depositing lab: Bart Deplancke. Depositing organization: Swiss Federal Institute of Technology (EPFL). Publication: Automated protein-DNA interaction screening of Drosophila regulatory elements. Korneel Hens, Jean-Daniel Feuz, Alina Isakova, Antonina Lagovitina, Andreas Massouras, Julien Bryois, Patrick Callaerts, Susan E. Celniker, Bart Deplancke. Nat Methods. 2011 Oct 30;8(12):1065-70. 10.1038/nmeth.1763 PubMed 22037703.
Backbone
  Vector backbone: pDONR221
  Backbone manufacturer: Invitrogen
  Backbone size w/o insert (bp): 2536
  Vector type: Gateway Donor Vector
Growth in bacteria
  Bacterial resistance: Kanamycin, 50 μg/mL
  Growth temperature: 37°C
  Growth strain: DH5alpha
  Copy number: High Copy
Gene/Insert
  Gene/Insert name: CG12299 (alt names: FBgn0032295; CG12299)
  Species: D. melanogaster (fly)
  Insert size (bp): 2208
  Entrez Gene: CG12299 (a.k.a. Dmel_CG12299, Dmel\CG12299)
  Cloning method: Gateway Cloning
  Sequencing primers: 5′ M13F; 3′ M13R
Terms and licenses: Academic/Nonprofit Terms; Industry Terms: Not Available to Industry
Depositor comments: Please note that the ORFs in this collection were cloned open-ended (without a stop codon).
How to cite: KHBD00302 was a gift from Bart Deplancke (Addgene plasmid # 34428 ; http://n2t.net/addgene:34428 ; RRID:Addgene_34428)
