[The description below was written by a language model from this plasmid's Addgene catalogue record.]
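Description:
KHBD00302 is a Gateway clone built in the pDONR221 backbone and carrying the open reading frame of the Drosophila melanogaster gene CG12299 (FBgn0032295). The insert is recorded as about 2.2 kb in a backbone of roughly 2.5 kb, and it was introduced by Gateway recombination. Although catalogued as a donor vector, a pDONR221 plasmid that has received an ORF in this way functions in practice as an entry clone, with the insert flanked by recombination sites that allow it to be moved into compatible destination vectors. The plasmid is maintained in E. coli as a high-copy construct under kanamycin selection. M13 forward and reverse priming sites flank the insert for sequence verification. No feature table accompanies the record, so the exact att sites, origin and other backbone elements are not itemised here.

The backbone is a shuttle for cloning rather than an expression vector, and the record lists no promoter, tag or reporter for the ORF; expression depends on the destination vector chosen. The depositor notes that ORFs in this collection were cloned open-ended, without a stop codon, which allows in-frame C-terminal fusions to tags or functional domains after transfer. The associated publication describes automated screening of protein–DNA interactions at Drosophila regulatory elements, which suggests that this clone belongs to an ORF resource intended for such interaction assays. The record does not describe the function of CG12299 or the specific destination vectors used.
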