>Addgene plasmid #34428 | KHBD00302 | depositor partial sequence | sequence record 40995 | KHBD00302 sequence 2208 bps
ATGGCCGTGCAGCTGAAACAGAGCTACCACCACCTGCCCCTGACGATCACGCCAATCCTGCAGCAGACGC
ACCTCCTGCCGCAACAGGCACCCAATCCACCCCAGCAGCAACCGCAGCAGCCACAGCCGCCGGATCTCAC
CTTCCACTGCATGTGCTGTGCGGAGTTCTTCGTCCATCCGCTGGCGCTGTACCAGCACATGAACACCCTG
CACCCCCATGAGCCGGGCAATGGACAGCAAGAGCAGGAGAGCCCGGGCGACGAGAGCGAGGACTACAGCT
GGATATTCGAGCCGGTGTGCGAGCTGGCGGAGGATGGCAGCGACTCGTCGGATGGGAGCGCCTCCTCGGG
CTCCGACAGCTCCTCGTCGTCGGACGACGACGATGACGATGACGACGACGACAGCAGCAGCTCCAGTTCG
AGTTCCAGCAACTCGAGCTCATCAAGCAGCTCGGTGCCGACCACCAGCAACTCCAATACCCAGCAGAGCC
AGGAGTCAGTGCAGCCACTTCACGGCCTGGTTGCCGGTCCGGGCTACAATGAGTTCCAGCTGCAGATGAC
AGATCCGCGGGAGTCCACCTCCATATTCATGGTGCAGCCGACCGTAAGCGTCACGCCCTTGCAGCAGCTA
CTACCACCGGCACCCACTGTTAGCCCGGGATTGGGCCTGCAATCGACGCCCATCAAGCGGCGGCGCGGAA
GGCGGAGCAACATCGGTGCACCCGTGATGGATCCAGCGTTGAATGGCAACCAGAAATGCTTCCAGTGCAC
GCACTGCGAGGCGAGCTTTCCCAACGCCGGCGATCTGTCCAAGCACGTGCGCTCGCACATCACCAACAAG
CCGTTCCAGTGCTCCATCTGCCAGAAGACATTCACGCACATCGGCAGCCTGAACACGCACATCCGCATCC
ACAGCGGCGAGAAGCCGTACAAGTGCGAGCTCTGCCCGAAGGCCTTCACGCAGTCCAGCAGCCTGATGGT
GCACATGCGCTCGCATTCGGTGCGCAAGCCGCATCAGTGCGTGCAGTGCGACAAGGGATTCATCAACTAC
AGCTCGCTGCTGCTGCACCAGAAGACGCACATCGCGCCCACGGAGACGTTCATCTGTCCGGAGTGCGAGC
GCGAATTCAAGGCGGAGGCGCTGCTCGACGAGCACATGCGCATGCATACGCAGGAGCTGGTGTACCAGTG
CGCCATCTGCCGCGAGGCCTTCCGCGCCAGCTCGGAGCTGGTACAGCACATGAAGAACCACATGGGCGAG
AAGCCATTCACCTGCTCGCTGTGCGACCGCTCGTTCACGCAGTCGGGTAGCCTGAACATCCACATGCGCA
TCCATACCGGCGAAAAGCCGTTCCAGTGCAAGCTATGCGACAAGTGCTTCACACAGGCCTCCAGTCTGAG
TGTTCACATGAAGATCCATGCGGGCGAGAAGCCCTACCCGTGTCCCATATGCGGCAAGTCGTACAGCCAG
CAGGCGTACCTCAACAAGCACATCCAGGCGCACCAGATGGCTTCGGCCGCCTCCGCATCCACGTCGCCTG
GCCTGCTGGTCGCCAAGCAGCCGCACGAAACACTCGTTTGCATTGTCTGCGGATCGTTGCATGCGGATGC
CACTGCACTGGCCAGCCATGTGCACAGCCAGCACGCAGCGCTGCTGGACACGATGAAGCAGTCCGGAATG
AACACGGCGCCGGGCGGAGCGATTCCAGACGTCAAGTGCAGTGCAGAGGAGCAGCAAGCCTATGTGGAGC
GGGTTCAGTGCGTCCTGCAGCAGATGAACCATCAGCAGCAGCATCAACAGCACCAGCAACAACCTCCGCA
ACAACAACAGCAACATCCGCAACAACAACAGCAGCAGCATCTGCAACAACAGCCGCATCAGATGCAGCTA
CCGCAGCAGCCCAAGTTGCCAGCCATGGACTCCACCGGCGAGGACGAAGAAGAGCCCGACGAAGCGGAGG
AACCGCCGGATGAGGAGGAGGAACAAGATGAACCAGAGGAGCCGGCGGAGGTGAAAACGGAAGTGCTGGC
AGCAGAGGACGCTCTCACCAATCCGGGCTATCCCATTCTCGGGCTGCAGGAGGAACAGATCCTGCTAGAC
TCTGACATGTACTACGAGGACTTCGGCGACATGGACGTGGGCTGTCAGGAGGAGGTGTTCGGCGACTTTG
TCGTCAACGAGGAGGAGGTTTACACCGATGCGCTCATC
