>Addgene plasmid #34428 | KHBD00302 | addgene partial sequence | sequence record 42190 | M13-Rev 5'-CAGGAAACAGCTATGACC-3'
TTTTATTTTGACTGATAGTGACCTGTTCGTTGCAACAAATTGATAAGCAATGCTTTCTTATAATGCCAAC
TTTGTACAAGAAAGTTGGCAAGATGAGCGCATCGGTGTAAACCTCCTCCTCGTTGACGACAAAGTCGCCG
AACACCTCCTCCTGACAGCCCACGTCCATGTCGCCGAAGTCCTCGTAGTACATGTCAGAGTCTAGCAGGA
TCTGTTCCTCCTGCAGCCCGAGAATGGGATAGCCCGGATTGGTGAGAGCGTCCTCTGCTGCCAGCACTTC
CGTTTTCACCTCCGCCGGCTCCTCTGGTTCATCTTGTTCCTCCTCCTCATCCGGCGGTTCCTCCGCTTCG
TCGGGCTCTTCTTCGTCCTCGCCGGTGGAGTCCATGGCTGGCAACTTGGGCTGCTGCGGTAGCTGCATCT
GATGCGGCTGTTGTTGCAGATGCTGCTGCTGTTGTTGTTGCGGATGTTGCTGTTGTTGTTGCGGAGGTTG
TTGCTGGTGCTGTTGATGCTGCTGCTGATGGTTCATCTGCTGCAGGACGCACTGAACCCGCTCCACATAG
GCTTGCTGCTCCTCTGCACTGCACTTGACGTCTGGAATCGCTCCGCCCGGCGCCGTGTTCATTCCGGACT
GCTTCATCGTGTCCAGCAGCGCTGCGTGCTGGCTGTGCACATGGCTGGCCAGTGCAGTGGCATCCGCATG
CAACGATCCGCAGACAATGCAAACGAGTGTTTCGTGCGGCTGCTTGGCGACCAGCAGGCCAGGCGACGTG
